>Addgene plasmid #123050 | pWS936 | addgene full sequence | sequence record 240687 | Addgene NGS Result
AGTCGGTCTCATATGGGGTGTACAGTGAGTACGCAAACAATAGGTGACGAAAGTGATCCTTTTCTACAGA
ACAAAAGAGCCAATGATGTCATCGAGCAATCGTTGCAGCTGGAGAAACAACGTGACAAGAATGAAATAAA
ACTGTTACTATTAGGTGCCGGTGAGTCAGGTAAATCAACGGTTTTAAAACAATTAAAATTATTACATCAA
GGCGGTTTCTCCCATCAAGAAAGGTTACAGTATGCTCAAGTGATATGGGCAGATGCCATACAATCAATGA
AAATTTTGATTATTCAGGCCAGAAAACTAGGTATTCAACTTGACTGTGATGATCCGATCAACAATAAAGA
TTTGTTTGCATGCAAGAGAATACTGCTAAAGGCTAAAGCTTTAGATTATATCAACGCCAGTGTTGCCGGT
GGTTCTGATTTTCTAAATGATTATGTACTGAAGTACTCAGAAAGGTATGAAACTAGGAGGCGTGTTCAGA
GTACCGGACGAGCAAAAGCTGCTTTCGATGAGGACGGAAATATTTCTAATGTCAAAAGTGACACTGACAG
AGATGCTGAAACGGTGACGCAAAATGAGGATGCTGATAGAAACAACAGTAGTAGAATTAACCTACAGGAT
ATTTGCAAGGACTTGAACCAAGAAGGCGATGACCAGATGTTTGTTAGAAAAACATCAAGGGAAATTCAAG
GACAAAATAGACGAAATCTTATTCACGAGGACATTGCTAAGGCAATAAAGCAACTTTGGAATAACGACAA
AGGTATAAAGCAGTGTTTTGCACGTTCTAATGAGTTTCAATTGGAGGGCTCAGCTGCATACTACTTTGAT
AACATTGAGAAATTTGCTAGTCCGAATTATGTCTGTACGGATGAGGACATTTTGAAGGGCCGTATAAAGA
CTACAGGCATTACAGAAACCGAATTTAACATCGGCTCGTCCAAATTCAAGGTTCTCGACGCTGGTGGGCA
GCGTTCTGAACGTAAGAAGTGGATTCATTGTTTCGAAGGAATTACAGCAGTTTTATTTGTTTTAGCAATG
AGTGAATACGACCAGATGTTGTTTGAGGATGAAAGAGTGAACAGAATGCATGAATCAATAATGCTATTTG
ACACGTTATTGAACTCTAAGTGGTTCAAAGATACACCGTTTATTTTGTTTTTAAATAAAATTGATTTGTT
CGAGGAAAAGGTAAAAAGCATGCCCATAAGAAAGTACTTTCCTGATTACCAGGGACGTGTCGGCGATGCA
GAAGCGGGTCTAAAATATTTTGAGAAGATATTTTTGAGCTTGAATAAGACAAACAAACCAATCTACGTGA
AACGAACCTGCGCTACCGATACCCAAACTATGAAGTTCGTATTGAGTGCAGTCACCGATCTAATCATCCA
GCAAAACCTGAAACGAGACGGAAAGTGAAACGTGATTTCATGCGTCATTTTGAACATTTTGTAAATCTTA
TTTAATAATGTGTGCGGCAATTCACATTTAATTTATGAATGTTTTCTTAACATCGCGGCAACTCAAGAAA
CGGCAGGTTCGGATCTTAGCTACTAGAGAAAGAGGAGAAATACTAGATGCGTAAAGGCGAAGAGCTGTTC
ACTGGTGTCGTCCCTATTCTGGTGGAACTGGATGGTGATGTCAACGGTCATAAGTTTTCCGTGCGTGGCG
AGGGTGAAGGTGACGCAACTAATGGTAAACTGACGCTGAAGTTCATCTGTACTACTGGTAAACTGCCGGT
TCCTTGGCCGACTCTGGTAACGACGCTGACTTATGGTGTTCAGTGCTTTGCTCGTTATCCGGACCATATG
AAGCAGCATGACTTCTTCAAGTCCGCCATGCCGGAAGGCTATGTGCAGGAACGCACGATTTCCTTTAAGG
ATGACGGCACGTACAAAACGCGTGCGGAAGTGAAATTTGAAGGCGATACCCTGGTAAACCGCATTGAGCT
GAAAGGCATTGACTTTAAAGAGGACGGCAATATCCTGGGCCATAAGCTGGAATACAATTTTAACAGCCAC
AATGTTTACATCACCGCCGATAAACAAAAAAATGGCATTAAAGCGAATTTTAAAATTCGCCACAACGTGG
AGGATGGCAGCGTGCAGCTGGCTGATCACTACCAGCAAAACACTCCAATCGGTGATGGTCCTGTTCTGCT
GCCAGACAATCACTATCTGAGCACGCAAAGCGTTCTGTCTAAAGATCCGAACGAGAAACGCGATCATATG
GTTCTGCTGGAGTTCGTAACCGCAGCGGGCATCACGCATGGTATGGATGAACTGTACAAATGACCAGGCA
TCAAATAAAACGAAAGGCTCAGTCGAAAGACTGGGCCTTTCGTTTTATCTGTTGTTTGTCGGTGAACGCT
CTCTACTAGAGTCACACTGGCTCACCTTCGGGTGGGCCTTTCTGCGTTTATACGTCTCTTGGCTGAGACC
AGACCAATAAAAAACGCCCGGCGGCAACCGAGCGTTCTGAACAAATCCAGATGGAGTTCTGAGGTCATTA
CTGGATCTATCAACAGGAGTCCAAGCGAGCTCGATATCAAATTACGCCCCGCCCTGCCACTCATCGCAGT
ACTGTTGTAATTCATTAAGCATTCTGCCGACATGGAAGCCATCACAAACGGCATGATGAACCTGAATCGC
CAGCGGCATCAGCACCTTGTCGCCTTGCGTATAATATTTGCCCATGGTGAAAACGGGGGCGAAGAAGTTG
TCCATATTGGCCACGTTTAAATCAAAACTGGTGAAACTCACCCAGGGATTGGCTGAAACGAAAAACATAT
TCTCAATAAACCCTTTAGGGAAATAGGCCAGGTTTTCACCGTAACACGCCACATCTTGCGAATATATGTG
TAGAAACTGCCGGAAATCGTCGTGGTATTCACTCCAGAGCGATGAAAACGTTTCAGTTTGCTCATGGAAA
ACGGTGTAACAAGGGTGAACACTATCCCATATCACCAGCTCACCGTCTTTCATTGCCATACGAAATTCCG
GATGAGCATTCATCAGGCGGGCAAGAATGTGAATAAAGGCCGGATAAAACTTGTGCTTATTTTTCTTTAC
GGTCTTTAAAAAGGCCGTAATATCCAGCTGAACGGTCTGGTTATAGGTACATTGAGCAACTGACTGAAAT
GCCTCAAAATGTTCTTTACGATGCCATTGGGATATATCAACGGTGGTATATCCAGTGATTTTTTTCTCCA
TTTTAGCTTCCTTAGCTCCTGAAAATCTCGATAACTCAAAAAATACGCCCGGTAGTGATCTTATTTCATT
ATGGTGAAAGTTGGAACCTCTTACGTGCCCGATCAATCATGACCAAAATCCCTTAACGTGAGTTTTCGTT
CCACTGAGCGTCAGACCCCGTAGAAAAGATCAAAGGATCTTCTTGAGATCCTTTTTTTCTGCGCGTAATC
TGCTGCTTGCAAACAAAAAAACCACCGCTACCAGCGGTGGTTTGTTTGCCGGATCAAGAGCTACCAACTC
TTTTTCCGAAGGTAACTGGCTTCAGCAGAGCGCAGATACCAAATACTGTTCTTCTAGTGTAGCCGTAGTT
AGGCCACCACTTCAAGAACTCTGTAGCACCGCCTACATACCTCGCTCTGCTAATCCTGTTACCAGTGGCT
GCTGCCAGTGGCGATAAGTCGTGTCTTACCGGGTTGGACTCAAGACGATAGTTACCGGATAAGGCGCAGC
GGTCGGGCTGAACGGGGGGTTCGTGCACACAGCCCAGCTTGGAGCGAACGACCTACACCGAACTGAGATA
CCTACAGCGTGAGCTATGAGAAAGCGCCACGCTTCCCGAAGGGAGAAAGGCGGACAGGTATCCGGTAAGC
GGCAGGGTCGGAACAGGAGAGCGCACGAGGGAGCTTCCAGGGGGAAACGCCTGGTATCTTTATAGTCCTG
TCGGGTTTCGCCACCTCTGACTTGAGCGTCGATTTTTGTGATGCTCGTCAGGGGGGCGGAGCCTATGGAA
AAACGCCAGCAACGCGGCCTTTTTACGGTTCCTGGCCTTTTGCTGGCCTTTTGCTCACATGTTCTTTCCT
GCGTTATCCCCTGATTCTGTGGATAACCGT
Features (pLannotate 1.2.2; 8 found; start..end, strand, type, name):
     13..1422    +  CDS            GPA1: GPA1_YEAST - Also known as CDC70, DAC1, SCG1. Experimental evidence at protein level: Swiss-Prot protein existence level 1. Alpha subunit of the heterotrimeric guanine nucleotide- binding protein (G protein) that mediates mating pheromone signal transduction. Binding of alpha-factor or a-factor to its cognate transmembrane receptor STE2 and STE3, respectively, allows the receptor to serve as a guanine nucleotide exchange factor (GEF) on GPA1. The exchange of GDP for GTP on the G protein alpha subunit alters its interaction with the G protein beta subunit STE4, leading to dissociation of the G
   1587..2300    +  CDS            superfolder GFP: GFP variant that folds robustly even when fused to poorly folded proteins (Pédelacq et al., 2006)
   2312..2383    +  terminator     rrnB T1 terminator: transcription terminator T1 from the E. coli rrnB gene
   2399..2426    +  terminator     T7Te terminator: phage T7 early transcription terminator
   2457..2491    -  terminator     lambda t0 terminator: minimal transcription terminator from phage lambda (Scholtissek and Grosse, 1987)
   2565..3221    -  CDS            cat: CAT_ECOLX - Experimental evidence at protein level: Swiss-Prot protein existence level 1. This enzyme is an effector of chloramphenicol resistance in bacteria. From Escherichia coli. This protein is used as a marker in many commonly used cloning vectors, such as pACYC184.
   3222..3319    -  promoter       cat promoter: promoter of the E. coli cat gene encoding chloramphenicol acetyltransferase
   3403..3991    +  rep_origin     ori: high-copy-number ColE1/pMB1/pBR322/pUC origin of replication
