[The description below was written by a language model from this plasmid's Addgene catalogue record and pLannotate feature annotations shown in this document.]
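Description:
pWS936 is a part-level plasmid built in the pYTK001 backbone, the entry vector of the modular yeast toolkit cloning system, and is catalogued as a yeast expression construct. As sequenced it is about 4.1 kb and contains only bacterial maintenance functions: a high-copy ColE1/pUC-type origin and a chloramphenicol acetyltransferase (cat) gene with its own promoter, followed by a lambda t0 terminator. No yeast origin, yeast selectable marker, yeast promoter or yeast terminator is annotated. The plasmid therefore appears to serve as a source of a coding part for assembly into downstream yeast vectors, not as a stand-alone expression plasmid. The record lists Gateway as the cloning method, but no att recombination sites appear in the feature table.

The insert is named "Gpa1 C-terminal Truncation Vector [3-4a]", the bracketed label presumably indicating the toolkit part positions it occupies. It carries the Saccharomyces cerevisiae GPA1 coding sequence, which encodes the Gα subunit of the heterotrimeric G protein that couples the pheromone receptors Ste2 and Ste3 to the mating pathway. According to the insert name, this copy lacks its C-terminal end. Immediately downstream lies a superfolder GFP coding sequence followed by the bacterial rrnB T1 and T7Te terminators. This arrangement resembles the GFP dropout cassette used in toolkit vectors for visual screening in E. coli, where replacement of GFP marks successful insertion, but the record does not state this role and no promoter for the GFP is annotated. The stated purpose is to provide a Gα subunit scaffold for creating C-terminal transplants, that is, chimeric Gpa1 proteins with substituted C-terminal residues. It comes from work on tuning GPCR signalling in an engineered yeast model cell.
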