Addgene plasmid #123050: pWS936
Purpose: G_ subunit for creating C-terminal transplants
Depositing lab: Tom Ellis. Depositing organization: Imperial College London. Publication: Engineering a Model Cell for Rational Tuning of GPCR Signaling. Shaw WM, Yamauchi H, Mead J, Gowers GF, Bell DJ, Oling D, Larsson N, Wigglesworth M, Ladds G, Ellis T. Cell. 2019 Apr 18;177(3):782-796.e27. doi: 10.1016/j.cell.2019.02.023. Epub 2019 Apr 4. PubMed 30955892.
Backbone
  Vector backbone: pYTK001
  Vector type: Yeast Expression
Growth in bacteria
  Bacterial resistance: Chloramphenicol, 25 μg/mL
  Growth temperature: 37°C
  Growth strain: NEB Turbo Competent E. coli
  Copy number: High Copy
Gene/Insert
  Gene/Insert name: Gpa1 C-terminal Truncation Vector [3-4a]
  Species: S. cerevisiae (budding yeast)
  Cloning method: Gateway Cloning
Terms and licenses: Academic/Nonprofit Terms; Industry Terms: Not Available to Industry
Depositor comments: Please visit https://www.biorxiv.org/content/10.1101/390559v1 for bioRxiv preprint.
How to cite: pWS936 was a gift from Tom Ellis (Addgene plasmid # 123050 ; http://n2t.net/addgene:123050 ; RRID:Addgene_123050)
